>Addgene plasmid #223801 | pCAG_GST-TEV-WIPI4 | addgene full sequence | sequence record 448038 | Addgene NGS Result
ATATTTTGTTTTGTGTTATTTTTTTCTTTAACATCCCTAAAATTTTCCTTACATGTTTTACTAGCCAGAT
TTTTCCTCCTCTCCTGACTACTCCCAGTCATAGCTGTCCCTCTTCTCTTATGGAGATCCCTCGACCTGCA
GCCCAAGCTTGGCGTAATCATGGTCATAGCTGTTTCCTGTGTGAAATTGTTATCCGCTCACAATTCCACA
CAACATACGAGCCGGAAGCATAAAGTGTAAAGCCTGGGGTGCCTAATGAGTGAGCTAACTCACATTAATT
GCGTTGCGCTCACTGCCCGCTTTCCAGTCGGGAAACCTGTCGTGCCAGCGGATCCGCATCTCAATTAGTC
AGCAACCATAGTCCCGCCCCTAACTCCGCCCATCCCGCCCCTAACTCCGCCCAGTTCCGCCCATTCTCCG
CCCCATGGCTGACTAATTTTTTTTATTTATGCAGAGGCCGAGGCCGCCTCGGCCTCTGAGCTATTCCAGA
AGTAGTGAGGAGGCTTTTTTGGAGGCCTAGGCTTTTGCAAAAAGCTAACTTGTTTATTGCAGCTTATAAT
GGTTACAAATAAAGCAATAGCATCACAAATTTCACAAATAAAGCATTTTTTTCACTGCATTCTAGTTGTG
GTTTGTCCAAACTCATCAATGTATCTTATCATGTCTGGATCCGCTGCATTAATGAATCGGCCAACGCGCG
GGGAGAGGCGGTTTGCGTATTGGGCGCTCTTCCGCTTCCTCGCTCACTGACTCGCTGCGCTCGGTCGTTC
GGCTGCGGCGAGCGGTATCAGCTCACTCAAAGGCGGTAATACGGTTATCCACAGAATCAGGGGATAACGC
AGGAAAGAACATGTGAGCAAAAGGCCAGCAAAAGGCCAGGAACCGTAAAAAGGCCGCGTTGCTGGCGTTT
TTCCATAGGCTCCGCCCCCCTGACGAGCATCACAAAAATCGACGCTCAAGTCAGAGGTGGCGAAACCCGA
CAGGACTATAAAGATACCAGGCGTTTCCCCCTGGAAGCTCCCTCGTGCGCTCTCCTGTTCCGACCCTGCC
GCTTACCGGATACCTGTCCGCCTTTCTCCCTTCGGGAAGCGTGGCGCTTTCTCATAGCTCACGCTGTAGG
TATCTCAGTTCGGTGTAGGTCGTTCGCTCCAAGCTGGGCTGTGTGCACGAACCCCCCGTTCAGCCCGACC
GCTGCGCCTTATCCGGTAACTATCGTCTTGAGTCCAACCCGGTAAGACACGACTTATCGCCACTGGCAGC
AGCCACTGGTAACAGGATTAGCAGAGCGAGGTATGTAGGCGGTGCTACAGAGTTCTTGAAGTGGTGGCCT
AACTACGGCTACACTAGAAGAACAGTATTTGGTATCTGCGCTCTGCTGAAGCCAGTTACCTTCGGAAAAA
GAGTTGGTAGCTCTTGATCCGGCAAACAAACCACCGCTGGTAGCGGTGGTTTTTTTGTTTGCAAGCAGCA
GATTACGCGCAGAAAAAAAGGATCTCAAGAAGATCCTTTGATCTTTTCTACGGGGTCTGACGCTCAGTGG
AACGAAAACTCACGTTAAGGGATTTTGGTCATGAGATTATCAAAAAGGATCTTCACCTAGATCCTTTTAA
ATTAAAAATGAAGTTTTAAATCAATCTAAAGTATATATGAGTAAACTTGGTCTGACAGTTACCAATGCTT
AATCAGTGAGGCACCTATCTCAGCGATCTGTCTATTTCGTTCATCCATAGTTGCCTGACTCCCCGTCGTG
TAGATAACTACGATACGGGAGGGCTTACCATCTGGCCCCAGTGCTGCAATGATACCGCGAGACCCACGCT
CACCGGCTCCAGATTTATCAGCAATAAACCAGCCAGCCGGAAGGGCCGAGCGCAGAAGTGGTCCTGCAAC
TTTATCCGCCTCCATCCAGTCTATTAATTGTTGCCGGGAAGCTAGAGTAAGTAGTTCGCCAGTTAATAGT
TTGCGCAACGTTGTTGCCATTGCTACAGGCATCGTGGTGTCACGCTCGTCGTTTGGTATGGCTTCATTCA
GCTCCGGTTCCCAACGATCAAGGCGAGTTACATGATCCCCCATGTTGTGCAAAAAAGCGGTTAGCTCCTT
CGGTCCTCCGATCGTTGTCAGAAGTAAGTTGGCCGCAGTGTTATCACTCATGGTTATGGCAGCACTGCAT
AATTCTCTTACTGTCATGCCATCCGTAAGATGCTTTTCTGTGACTGGTGAGTACTCAACCAAGTCATTCT
GAGAATAGTGTATGCGGCGACCGAGTTGCTCTTGCCCGGCGTCAATACGGGATAATACCGCGCCACATAG
CAGAACTTTAAAAGTGCTCATCATTGGAAAACGTTCTTCGGGGCGAAAACTCTCAAGGATCTTACCGCTG
TTGAGATCCAGTTCGATGTAACCCACTCGTGCACCCAACTGATCTTCAGCATCTTTTACTTTCACCAGCG
TTTCTGGGTGAGCAAAAACAGGAAGGCAAAATGCCGCAAAAAAGGGAATAAGGGCGACACGGAAATGTTG
AATACTCATACTCTTCCTTTTTCAATATTATTGAAGCATTTATCAGGGTTATTGTCTCATGAGCGGATAC
ATATTTGAATGTATTTAGAAAAATAAACAAATAGGGGTTCCGCGCACATTTCCCCGAAAAGTGCCACCTG
GGTCGACATTGATTATTGACTAGTTATTAATAGTAATCAATTACGGGGTCATTAGTTCATAGCCCATATA
TGGAGTTCCGCGTTACATAACTTACGGTAAATGGCCCGCCTGGCTGACCGCCCAACGACCCCCGCCCATT
GACGTCAATAATGACGTATGTTCCCATAGTAACGCCAATAGGGACTTTCCATTGACGTCAATGGGTGGAG
TATTTACGGTAAACTGCCCACTTGGCAGTACATCAAGTGTATCATATGCCAAGTACGCCCCCTATTGACG
TCAATGACGGTAAATGGCCCGCCTGGCATTATGCCCAGTACATGACCTTATGGGACTTTCCTACTTGGCA
GTACATCTACGTATTAGTCATCGCTATTACCATGGTCGAGGTGAGCCCCACGTTCTGCTTCACTCTCCCC
ATCTCCCCCCCCTCCCCACCCCCAATTTTGTATTTATTTATTTTTTAATTATTTTGTGCAGCGATGGGGG
CGGGGGGGGGGGGGGGGCGCGCGCCAGGCGGGGCGGGGCGGGGCGAGGGGCGGGGCGGGGCGAGGCGGAG
AGGTGCGGCGGCAGCCAATCAGAGCGGCGCGCTCCGAAAGTTTCCTTTTATGGCGAGGCGGCGGCGGCGG
CGGCCCTATAAAAAGCGAAGCGCGCGGCGGGCGGGAGTCGCTGCGCGCTGCCTTCGCCCCGTGCCCCGCT
CCGCCGCCGCCTCGCGCCGCCCGCCCCGGCTCTGACTGACCGCGTTACTCCCACAGGTGAGCGGGCGGGA
CGGCCCTTCTCCTCCGGGCTGTAATTAGCGCTTGGTTTAATGACGGCTTGTTTCTTTTCTGTGGCTGCGT
GAAAGCCTTGAGGGGCTCCGGGAGGGCCCTTTGTGCGGGGGGAGCGGCTCGGGGGGTGCGTGCGTGTGTG
TGTGCGTGGGGAGCGCCGCGTGCGGCTCCGCGCTGCCCGGCGGCTGTGAGCGCTGCGGGCGCGGCGCGGG
GCTTTGTGCGCTCCGCAGTGTGCGCGAGGGGAGCGCGGCCGGGGGCGGTGCCCCGCGGTGCGGGGGGGGC
TGCGAGGGGAACAAAGGCTGCGTGCGGGGTGTGTGCGTGGGGGGGTGAGCAGGGGGTGTGGGCGCGTCGG
TCGGGCTGCAACCCCCCCTGCACCCCCCTCCCCGAGTTGCTGAGCACGGCCCGGCTTCGGGTGCGGGGCT
CCGTACGGGGCGTGGCGCGGGGCTCGCCGTGCCGGGCGGGGGGTGGCGGCAGGTGGGGGTGCCGGGCGGG
GCGGGGCCGCCTCGGGCCGGGGAGGGCTCGGGGGAGGGGCGCGGCGGCCCCCGGAGCGCCGGCGGCTGTC
GAGGCGCGGCGAGCCGCAGCCATTGCCTTTTATGGTAATCGTGCGAGAGGGCGCAGGGACTTCCTTTGTC
CCAAATCTGTGCGGAGCCGAAATCTGGGAGGCGCCGCCGCACCCCCTCTAGCGGGCGCGGGGCGAAGCGG
TGCGGCGCCGGCAGGAAGGAAATGGGCGGGGAGGGCCTTCGTGCGTCGCCGCGCCGCCGTCCCCTTCTCC
CTCTCCAGCCTCGGGGCTGTCCGCGGGGGGACGGCTGCCTTCGGGGGGGACGGGGCAGGGCGGGGTTCGG
CTTCTGGCGTGTGACCGGCGGCTCTAGAGCCTCTGCTAACCATGTTCATGCCTTCTTCTTTTTCCTACAG
CTCCTGGGCAACGTGCTGGTTATTGTGCTGTCTCATCATTTTGGCAAAGAATTCCTCGATCGACGGTATC
GATGCCACCATGGCATCCCCTATACTAGGTTATTGGAAAATTAAGGGCCTTGTGCAACCCACTCGACTTC
TTTTGGAATATCTTGAAGAAAAATATGAAGAGCATTTGTATGAGCGCGATGAAGGTGATAAATGGCGAAA
CAAAAAGTTTGAATTGGGTTTGGAGTTTCCCAATCTTCCTTATTATATTGATGGTGATGTTAAATTAACA
CAGTCTATGGCCATCATACGTTATATAGCTGACAAGCACAACATGTTGGGTGGTTGTCCAAAAGAGCGTG
CAGAGATTTCAATGCTTGAAGGAGCGGTTTTGGATATTAGATACGGTGTTTCGAGAATTGCATATAGTAA
AGACTTTGAAACTCTCAAAGTTGATTTTCTTAGCAAGCTACCTGAAATGCTGAAAATGTTCGAAGATCGT
TTATGTCATAAAACATATTTAAATGGTGATCATGTAACCCATCCTGACTTCATGTTGTATGACGCTCTTG
ATGTTGTTTTATACATGGACCCAATGTGCCTGGATGCGTTCCCAAAATTAGTTTGTTTTAAAAAACGTAT
TGAAGCTATCCCACAAATTGATAAGTACTTGAAATCCAGCAAGTATATAGCATGGCCTTTGCAGGGCTGG
CAAGCCACGTTTGGTGGTGGCGACCATCCTCCAAAATCGGATGATTACGATATCCCAACGACCGAAAACC
TGTATTTTCAGGGTGGTACCATGACTCAACAGCCACTTCGAGGAGTGACCAGCCTGCGTTTCAACCAAGA
CCAAAGCTGCTTTTGCTGCGCCATGGAGACAGGTGTGCGCATCTACAACGTGGAGCCCTTGATGGAGAAG
GGGCATCTGGACCACGAGCAGGTGGGCAGCATGGGCTTGGTGGAGATGCTGCACCGCTCCAACCTTCTGG
CCTTGGTGGGCGGTGGTAGTAGTCCCAAGTTCTCAGAGATCTCAGTGCTGATCTGGGACGATGCCCGGGA
GGGCAAGGACTCCAAGGAGAAGCTGGTGCTGGAGTTCACCTTCACCAAGCCAGTGCTTTCTGTGCGCATG
CGCCATGACAAGATCGTGATCGTGCTGAAGAACCGCATCTATGTGTACTCCTTCCCCGACAATCCCCGAA
AGCTGTTTGAGTTTGATACCCGGGACAACCCCAAGGGGCTCTGTGACCTCTGCCCCAGCCTGGAGAAGCA
ACTGCTAGTGTTCCCGGGACACAAGTGTGGGAGTCTGCAACTTGTGGACCTGGCGAGCACAAAGCCTGGC
ACCTCGTCTGCTCCATTCACGATCAATGCACATCAGAGTGACATAGCCTGTGTGTCTCTAAACCAGCCAG
GCACTGTAGTGGCCTCAGCCTCCCAGAAGGGTACCCTTATTCGCCTCTTTGACACACAATCCAAGGAGAA
ACTGGTGGAGCTGCGCCGAGGCACTGACCCTGCCACCCTCTACTGCATTAACTTCAGCCACGACTCCTCC
TTCCTCTGCGCTTCCAGTGATAAGGGTACTGTCCATATCTTTGCTCTCAAGGATACCCGCCTCAACCGCC
GCTCCGCGCTGGCTCGCGTGGGCAAGGTGGGGCCTATGATTGGGCAGTACGTGGACTCTCAGTGGAGCCT
GGCGAGCTTCACTGTGCCTGCTGAGTCAGCTTGCATCTGCGCCTTCGGTCGCAATACTTCCAAGAACGTC
AACTCTGTCATTGCCATCTGCGTAGATGGGACCTTCCACAAATATGTCTTCACTCCTGATGGAAACTGCA
ACAGAGAGGCTTTCGACGTGTACCTTGACATCTGTGATGATGATGACTTTTAACTCGAGGAATTCACTCC
TCAGGTGCAGGCTGCCTATCAGAAGGTGGTGGCTGGTGTGGCCAATGCCCTGGCTCACAAATACCACTGA
GATCTTTTTCCCTCTGCCAAAAATTATGGGGACATCATGAAGCCCCTTGAGCATCTGACTTCTGGCTAAT
AAAGGAAATTTATTTTCATTGCAATAGTGTGTTGGAATTTTTTGTGTCTCTCACTCGGAAGGACATATGG
GAGGGCAAATCATTTAAAACATCAGAATGAGTATTTGGTTTAGAGTTTGGCAACATATGCCCATATGCTG
GCTGCCATGAACAAAGGTTGGCTATAAAGAGGTCATCAGTATATGAAACAGCCCCCTGCTGTCCATTCCT
TATTCCATAGAAAAGCCTTGACTTGAGGTTAGATTTTTTTT
Features (pLannotate 1.2.2; 20 found; start..end, strand, type, name):
    187..203     -  protein_bind   lac operator: The lac repressor binds to the lac operator to inhibit transcription in E. coli. This inhibition can be relieved by adding lactose or isopropyl-β-D-thiogalactopyranoside (IPTG). lac repressor encoded by lacI
    211..241     -  promoter       lac promoter: promoter for the E. coli lac operon
    256..277     -  protein_bind   CAP binding site: CAP binding activates transcription in the presence of cAMP. E. coli catabolite activator protein
    290..329     -  CDS            lacI (fragment): lac repressor; lacI; The lac repressor binds to the lac operator to inhibit transcription in E. coli. This inhibition can be relieved by adding lactose or isopropyl-β-D-thiogalactopyranoside (IPTG).
    336..358     +  promoter       SV40 promoter (fragment): SV40 enhancer and early promoter
    382..517     +  rep_origin     SV40 ori: SV40 origin of replication
    537..671     +  polyA_signal   SV40 poly(A) signal: SV40 polyadenylation signal
    673..727     -  CDS            lacI (fragment): lac repressor; lacI; The lac repressor binds to the lac operator to inhibit transcription in E. coli. This inhibition can be relieved by adding lactose or isopropyl-β-D-thiogalactopyranoside (IPTG).
    910..1498    -  rep_origin     ori: high-copy-number ColE1/pMB1/pBR322/pUC origin of replication
   1669..2529    -  CDS            AmpR: β-lactamase; bla; confers resistance to ampicillin, carbenicillin, and related antibiotics
   2530..2634    -  promoter       AmpR promoter: bla
   2665..3044    +  enhancer       CMV enhancer: human cytomegalovirus immediate early enhancer
   3046..3323    +  promoter       chicken β-actin promoter: No description available
   3324..4340    +  intron         chimeric intron: chimera between introns from chicken β-actin and rabbit β-globin
   4338..4394    +  CDS            HBB (fragment): HBB_LEPEU - Experimental evidence at protein level: Swiss-Prot protein existence level 1. Involved in oxygen transport from the lung to the various peripheral tissues. From Lepus europaeus (European hare).
   4426..5077    +  CDS            GST (fragment): glutathione S-transferase from Schistosoma japonicum
   5104..5123    +  CDS            TEV site (fragment): tobacco etch virus (TEV) protease recognition and cleavage site
   5131..6210    +  CDS            WDR45: WIPI4_HUMAN - Also known as WDRX1, WDRXI4, WIPI4. Experimental evidence at protein level: Swiss-Prot protein existence level 1. Component of the autophagy machinery that controls the major intracellular degradation process by which cytoplasmic materials are packaged into autophagosomes and delivered to lysosomes for degradation (PubMed:23435086, PubMed:28561066). Activated by the STK11/AMPK signaling pathway upon starvation, WDR45 is involved in autophagosome assembly downstream of WIPI2, regulating the size of forming autophagosomes (PubMed:28561066). Probably recruited to membranes through i
   6220..6297    +  CDS            HBB (fragment): HBB_PONPY - Experimental evidence at transcript level: Swiss-Prot protein existence level 2. Involved in oxygen transport from the lung to the various peripheral tissues. From Pongo pygmaeus (Bornean orangutan).
   6368..6423    +  polyA_signal   β-globin poly(A) signal: rabbit β-globin polyadenylation signal (Gil and Proudfoot, 1987)
