[The description below was written by a language model from this plasmid's Addgene catalogue record and pLannotate feature annotations shown in this document.]
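Description:
pCAG_GST-TEV-WIPI4 is a 6,621-nt mammalian expression plasmid built on the pCAG backbone and designed to produce recombinant human WIPI4 (gene WDR45) for purification. It is maintained in E. coli through a high-copy ColE1/pUC-type origin and selected with ampicillin via the β-lactamase gene under its native promoter. The backbone also carries remnants of lac regulatory sequences (operator, promoter, CAP site and short lacI fragments), an SV40 origin of replication, which permits episomal amplification in cells expressing SV40 large T antigen, and an SV40 polyadenylation signal. No mammalian selection marker is annotated, which fits transient transfection use.

Expression is driven by the composite CAG promoter, annotated here as the CMV immediate-early enhancer, the chicken β-actin promoter and a chimeric chicken β-actin/rabbit β-globin intron, an arrangement that gives strong constitutive transcription in most mammalian cell types. The open reading frame encodes Schistosoma japonicum glutathione S-transferase at the N terminus, followed by a TEV protease recognition site and then the full WDR45 coding sequence. Transcripts terminate at a rabbit β-globin polyadenylation signal. The short HBB fragments flagged on either side of the insert most likely reflect β-globin exon sequence belonging to the pCAG cassette rather than separate coding elements.

The GST tag allows capture of the fusion protein on glutathione resin, and TEV cleavage can then release WIPI4 from the tag. WIPI4 is a component of the autophagy machinery involved in autophagosome assembly, and the associated publication concerns reconstitution of BNIP3/NIX mitophagy initiation, indicating that the purified protein is intended for in vitro biochemical studies of autophagy.
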