Addgene plasmid #223801: pCAG_GST-TEV-WIPI4
Purpose: Expression of recombinant protein for purification
Depositing lab: James Hurley & Sascha Martens. Depositing organization: University of California, Berkeley. Publication: Reconstitution of BNIP3/NIX-mitophagy initiation reveals hierarchical flexibility of the autophagy machinery. Adriaenssens E, Schaar S, Cook ASI, Stuke JFM, Sawa-Makarska J, Nguyen TN, Ren X, Schuschnig M, Romanov J, Khuu G, Uoselis L, Lazarou M, Hummer G, Hurley JH, Martens S. Nat Cell Biol. 2025 Jul 25. doi: 10.1038/s41556-025-01712-y. PubMed 40715440.
Backbone
  Vector backbone: pCAG
  Vector type: Mammalian Expression
Growth in bacteria
  Bacterial resistance: Ampicillin, 100 μg/mL
  Growth temperature: 37°C
  Growth strain: DH5alpha
  Copy number: Unknown
Gene/Insert
  Gene/Insert name: WIPI4
  Species: H. sapiens (human)
  Entrez Gene: WDR45 (a.k.a. JM5, NBIA4, NBIA5, WDRX1, WIPI-4, WIPI4)
  Tag / fusion protein: GST-TEV (N terminal on insert)
  Cloning method: Unknown
Terms and licenses: Academic/Nonprofit Terms; Industry Terms: Not Available to Industry
Depositor comments: Internal #: SMc2240
How to cite: pCAG_GST-TEV-WIPI4 was a gift from James Hurley & Sascha Martens (Addgene plasmid # 223801 ; http://n2t.net/addgene:223801 ; RRID:Addgene_223801)
